>Addgene plasmid #169663 | pTS1108_Tier3(Lenti_inverse) | addgene full sequence | sequence record 365635 | Addgene NGS Result
GATCAAGAGCTACCAACTCTTTTTCCGAAGGTAACTGGCTTCAGCAGAGCGCAGATACCAAATACTGTTC
TTCTAGTGTAGCCGTAGTTAGGCCACCACTTCAAGAACTCTGTAGCACCGCCTACATACCTCGCTCTGCT
AATCCTGTTACCAGTGGCTGCTGCCAGTGGCGATAAGTCGTGTCTTACCGGGTTGGACTCAAGACGATAG
TTACCGGATAAGGCGCAGCGGTCGGGCTGAACGGGGGGTTCGTGCACACAGCCCAGCTTGGAGCGAACGA
CCTACACCGAACTGAGATACCTACAGCGTGAGCTATGAGAAAGCGCCACGCTTCCCGAAGGGAGAAAGGC
GGACAGGTATCCGGTAAGCGGCAGGGTCGGAACAGGAGAGCGCACGAGGGAGCTTCCAGGGGGAAACGCC
TGGTATCTTTATAGTCCTGTCGGGTTTCGCCACCTCTGACTTGAGCGTCGATTTTTGTGATGCTCGTCAG
GGGGGCGGAGCCTATGGAAAAACGCCAGCAACGCGGCCTTTTTACGGTTCCTGGCCTTTTGCTGGCCTTT
TGCTCACATGTCTGCTAGAGATTTTCCACACTGACTAAAAGGGTCTGAGGGATCTCTAGTTACCAGAGTC
ACACAACAGACGGGCACACACTACTTGAAGCACTCAAGGCAAACTTTATTGAGGCTTAAGCAGTGGGTTC
CCTAGTTAGCCAGAGAGCTCCCAGGCTCAGATCTGGTCTAACCAGAGAAACCCAGTACAAGCAAAAAGCA
GATCTTGTCTTCGTTGGGAGTGAATTAGCCCTTCCAGTCCCCCCTTTTCTTTTAAAAAGTGGCTAAGATC
TACAGCTGCCTTGTAAGTCATTGGTCTTAAAGTCGACGCGGGGAGGCGGCCCAAAGGGAGATCCGACTCG
TCTGAGGGCGAAGGCGAAGACGCGGAAGAGGCCGCAGAGCCGGCAGCAGGCCGCGGGAAGGAAGGTCCGC
TGGATTGAGGGCCGAAGGGACGTAGCAGAAGGACGTCCCGCGCAGAATCCAGGTGGCAACACAGGCGAGC
AGCCAAGGAAAGGACGATGATTTCCCCGACAACACCACGGAATTGTCAGTGCCCAACAGCCGAGCCCCTG
TCCAGCAGCGGGCAAGGCAGGCGGCGATGAGTTCCGCCGTGGCAATAGGGAGGGGGAAAGCGAAAGTCCC
GGAAAGGAGCTGACAGGTGGTGGCAATGCCCCAACCAGTGGGGGTTGCGTCAGCAAACACAGTGCACACC
ACGCCACGTTGCCTGACAACGGGCCACAACTCCTCATAAAGAGACAGCAACCAGGATTTATACAAGGAGG
AGAAAATGAAAGCCATACGGGAAGCAATAGCATGATACAAAGGCATTAAAGCAGCGTATCCACATAGCGT
AAAAGGAGCAACATAGTTAAGAATACCAGTCAATCTTTCACAAATTTTGTAATCCAGAGGTTGATTGATC
TGGCACGACAGGTTTCCCGACTGGAAAGCGGGCAGTGAGCGCAACGCAATTAATAGCTACGCGTGGTACC
CTCGAGGAGCTCTTCGAAGCGGAATTCACCATGACTAGTGCTAGCGGATCCACCGGTGTCTAGAAAGCTT
TGAGGCCGGCCTGCAGGCCCGCTGATCAGCCTCGACTGTGCCTTCTAGTTGCCAGCCATCTGTTGTTTGC
CCCTCCCCCGTGCCTTCCTTGACCCTGGAAGGTGCCACTCCCACTGTCCTTTCCTAATAAAATGAGGAAA
TTGCATCGCATTGTCTGAGTAGGTGTCATTCTATTCTGGGGGGTGGGGTGGGGCAGGACAGCAAGGGGGA
GGATTGGGAAGACAATAGCAGGCATGCTGGGGATGCGGTGGGCTCTATGGTAGCTTAGGAGGCGGAAAGA
ACCAGCGCGGGAGACCGTCAGTTGGTCTCCAGCTATACAGGTGCACCGCTTTATAATAAAACTGATACAG
AGAACGTTATCATGTGTGTTGGTTTTTTTTGTGTGTGCGGTTTAAGGGAGCCTCGGTCATAGCTGTTTCC
TGTGTAAAACGACGGCCAGCGCGGGAGACGGTCAGTTCGTCTCCAGCTCAGAAATTATGAGAGCGTTTAA
TAAAGTATTGACTATGGTTGACAAAACGTGTGTTGGAGTTTTTTGTGTGCTTTGTCATCAACTGAGCCAG
TAGCGCGTGACCAAGTATCCCCGCTTCTTCTCGCGTCACTGCTGTCCCTGTAATAAACCCGAAAATTTTG
AATTTTTGTAATTTGTTTTTGTAATTCTTTAGTTTGTATGTCTGTTGCTATTATGTCTACTATTCTTTCC
CCTGCACTGTACCCCCCAATCCCCCCTTTTCTTTTAAAATTGTGGATGAATACTGCCATTTGTCTGCAGA
ATTGGCGCACGCAGTGCCGATCCGTTCACTAATCGAATGGATCTGTCTCTGTCTCTCTCTCCACCTTCTT
CTTCTATTCCTTCGGGCCTGTCGGGTCCCCTCGGGGTTGGGAGGTGGGTCTGAAACGATAATGGTGAATA
TCCCTGCCTAACTCTATTCACTATAGAAAGTACAGCAAAAACTATTCTTAAACCTACCAAGCCTCCTACT
ATCATTATGAATAATTTTATATACCACAGCCAATTTGTTATGTTAAACCAATTCCACAAACTTGCCCATT
TATCTAATTCCAATAATTCTTGTTCATTCTTTTCTTGCTGGTTTTGCGATTCTTCAATTAAGGAGTGTAT
TAAGCTTGTGTAATTGTTAATTTCTCTGTCCCACTCCATCCAGGTCGTGTGATTCCAAATCTGTTCCAGA
GATTTATTACTCCAACTAGCATTCCAAGGCACAGCAGTGGTGCAAATGAGTTTTCCAGAGCAACCCCAAA
TCCCCAGGAGCTGTTGATCCTTTAGGTATCTTTCCACAGCCAGGATTCTTGCCTGGAGCTGCTTGATGCC
CCAGACTGTGAGTTGCAACAGATGCTGTTGCGCCTCAATAGCCCTCAGCAAATTGTTCTGCTGCTGCACT
ATACCAGACAATAATTGTCTGGCCTGTACCGTCAGCGTCATTGACGCTGCGCCCATAGTGCTTCCTGCTG
CTCCCAAGAACCCAAGGAACAAAGCTCCTATTCCCACTGCTCTTTTTTCTCTCTGCACCACTCTTCTCTT
TGCCTTGGTGGGTGCTACTCCTAATGGTTCAATTTTTACTACTTTATATTTATATAATTCACTTCTCCAA
TTGTCCCTCATATCTCCTCCTCCAGGTCTGAAGATCAGCGGCCGCTTGCTGTGCGGTGGTCTTACTTTTG
TTTTGCTCTTCCTCTATCTTGTCTAAAGCTTCCTTGGTGTCTTTTATCTCTATCCTTTGATGCACACAAT
AGAGGGTTGCTACTGTATTATATAATGATCTAAGTTCTTCTGATCCTGTCTGAAGGGATGGTTGTAGCTG
TCCCAGTATTTGTCTACAGCCTTCTGATGTTTCTAACAGGCCAGGATTAACTGCGAATCGTTCTAGCTCC
CTGCTTGCCCATACTATATGTTTTAATTTATATTTTTTCTTTCCCCCTGGCCTTAACCGAATTTTTTCCC
ATCGCGATCTAATTCTCCCCCGCTTAATACTGACGCTCTCGCACCCATCTCTCTCCTTCTAGCCTCCGCT
AGTCAAAATTTTTGGCGTACTCACCAGTCGCCGCCCCTCGCCTCTTGCCGTGCGCGCTTCAGCAAGCCGA
GTCCTGCGTCGAGAGAGCTCCTCTGGTTTCCCTTTCGCTTTCAAGTCCCTGTTCGGGCGCCACTGCTAGA
GATTTTCCACACTGACTAAAAGGGTCTGAGGGATCTCTAGTTACCAGAGTCACACAACAGACGGGCACAC
ACTACTTGAAGCACTCAAGGCAAACTTTATTGAGGCTTAAGCAGTGGGTTCCCTAGTTAGCCAGAGAGCT
CCCAGGCTCAGATCTGGTCTAACCAGAGAAACCCAGTACAGGCAAAACGCGCTGCTTATATAGACCTCCC
ACCGTACACGCCTACCGCCCATTTGCGTCAATGGGGCGGAGTTGTTACGACATTTTGGAAAGTCCCGTTG
ATTTTGGTGCCAAAACAAACTCCCATTGACGTCAATGGGGTGGAGACTTGGAAATCCCCGTGAGTCAAAC
CGCTATCCACGCCCATTGATGTACTGCCAAAACCGCATCACCATGGTAATAGCGATGACTAATACGTAGA
TGTACTGCCAAGTAGGAAAGTCCCATAAGGTCATGTACTGGGCATAATGCCAGGCGGGCCATTTACCGTC
ATTGACGTCAATAGGGGGCGTACTTGGCATATGATACACTTGATGTACTGCCAAGTGGGCAGTTTACCGT
AAATACTCCACCCATTGACGTCAATGGAAAGTCCCTATTGGCGTTACTATGGGAACATACGTCATTATTG
ACGTCAATGGGCGGGGGTCGTTGGGCGGTCAGCCAGGCGGGCCATTTACCGTAAGTTATGTAACGAGATC
TTGGTTTCTTAGACGTCAGGTGGCACTTTTCGGGGAAATGTGCGCGGAACCCCTATTTGTTTATTTTTCT
AAATACATTCAAATATGTATCCGCTCATGAGACAATAACCCTGATAAATGCTTCAATAATATTGAAAAAG
GAAGAGTATGAGTATTCAACATTTCCGTGTCGCCCTTATTCCCTTTTTTGCGGCATTTTGCCTTCCTGTT
TTTGCTCACCCAGAAACGCTGGTGAAAGTAAAAGATGCTGAAGATCAGTTGGGTGCACGAGTGGGTTACA
TCGAACTGGATCTCAACAGCGGTAAGATCCTTGAGAGTTTTCGCCCCGAAGAACGTTTTCCAATGATGAG
CACTTTTAAAGTTCTGCTATGTGGCGCGGTATTATCCCGTATTGACGCCGGGCAAGAGCAACTCGGTCGC
CGCATACACTATTCTCAGAATGACTTGGTTGAGTACTCACCAGTCACAGAAAAGCATCTTACGGATGGCA
TGACAGTAAGAGAATTATGCAGTGCTGCCATAACCATGAGTGATAACACTGCGGCCAACTTACTTCTGAC
AACGATCGGAGGACCGAAGGAGCTAACCGCTTTTTTGCACAACATGGGGGATCATGTAACTCGCCTTGAT
CGTTGGGAACCGGAGCTGAATGAAGCCATACCAAACGACGAGCGTGACACCACGATGCCTGTAGCAATGG
CAACAACGTTGCGCAAACTATTAACTGGCGAACTACTTACTCTAGCTTCCCGGCAACAATTAATAGACTG
GATGGAGGCGGATAAAGTTGCAGGACCACTTCTGCGCTCGGCCCTTCCGGCTGGCTGGTTTATTGCTGAT
AAATCTGGAGCCGGTGAGCGTGGGAGCCGCGGTATCATTGCAGCACTGGGGCCAGATGGTAAGCCCTCCC
GTATCGTAGTTATCTACACGACGGGGAGTCAGGCAACTATGGATGAACGAAATAGACAGATCGCTGAGAT
AGGTGCCTCACTGATTAAGCATTGGTAACTGTCAGACCAAGTTTACTCATATATACTTTAGATTGATTTA
AAACTTCATTTTTAATTTAAAAGGATCTAGGTGAAGATCCTTTTTGATAATCCCCGTAGAAAAGATCAAA
GGATCTTCTTGAGATCCTTTTTTTCTGCGCGTAATCTGCTGCTTGCAAACAAAAAAACCACCGCTACCAG
CGGTGGTTTGTTTGCCG
Features (pLannotate 1.2.2; 19 found; start..end, strand, type, name):
    573..806     -  LTR            3' LTR (ΔU3): self-inactivating 3' long terminal repeat (LTR) from HIV-1
    808..827     -  misc_feature   cPPT/CTS (fragment): central polypurine tract and central termination sequence of HIV-1
    878..1466    -  misc_feature   WPRE: woodchuck hepatitis virus posttranscriptional regulatory element
   1470..1508    +  CDS            lacI (fragment): lac repressor; lacI; The lac repressor binds to the lac operator to inhibit transcription in E. coli. This inhibition can be relieved by adding lactose or isopropyl-β-D-thiogalactopyranoside (IPTG).
   1646..1870    +  polyA_signal   bGH poly(A) signal: bovine growth hormone polyadenylation signal
   1879..1896    +  promoter       SV40 promoter (fragment): SV40 enhancer and early promoter
   1972..1993    +  polyA_signal   poly(A) signal (fragment): synthetic polyadenylation signal
   2033..2049    -  CDS            lacZα (fragment): LacZα fragment of β-galactosidase; lacZ fragment
   2232..2349    -  misc_feature   cPPT/CTS: central polypurine tract and central termination sequence of HIV-1
   2399..2499    -  CDS            Rev (fragment): human immunodeficiency virus 1 (HIV-1) Rev protein; rev; enhances nuclear export of unspliced and incompletely spliced viral mRNAs
   2876..3109    -  misc_feature   RRE: The Rev response element (RRE) of HIV-1 allows for Rev-dependent mRNA export from the nucleus to the cytoplasm.
   3255..3618    -  CDS            HIV-1 gag (fragment): gag protein from human immunodeficiency virus 1; gag
   3602..3727    -  misc_feature   HIV-1 Ψ: packaging signal of human immunodeficiency virus type 1
   3774..3954    -  LTR            5' LTR (truncated): truncated 5' long terminal repeat (LTR) from HIV-1
   3972..4171    -  promoter       CMV promoter: human cytomegalovirus (CMV) immediate early promoter
   4172..4475    -  enhancer       CMV enhancer: human cytomegalovirus immediate early enhancer
   4523..4627    +  promoter       AmpR promoter: bla
   4628..5488    +  CDS            AmpR: β-lactamase; bla; confers resistance to ampicillin, carbenicillin, and related antibiotics
   5609..510     +  rep_origin     ori (across the origin): high-copy-number ColE1/pMB1/pBR322/pUC origin of replication
