[The description below was written by a language model from this plasmid's Addgene catalogue record and pLannotate feature annotations shown in this document.]
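Description:
pTS1108_Tier3(Lenti_inverse) is an empty third-generation-style, self-inactivating HIV-1 lentiviral transfer backbone from the VAMSyB modular plasmid system for mammalian synthetic biology. It is built on pVH1002, a pUC57-derived vector of about 5.7 kb, and is propagated in E. coli at high copy through a ColE1/pUC origin with ampicillin selection from the bla gene and its promoter. No gene or insert is present. As a "Tier-3" vector it serves as the destination into which up to three separately built expression cassettes (positions A1, A2 and A3) are assembled.

The viral genome unit is driven by a CMV enhancer/promoter fused to a truncated 5' LTR, which allows Tat-independent transcription of the genomic RNA in packaging cells. This is followed by the Ψ packaging signal with a gag fragment, the Rev response element for Rev-dependent nuclear export, the cPPT/CTS, the cassette acceptor region, WPRE and a ΔU3 3' LTR that inactivates LTR promoter activity after integration.

The distinguishing feature is that the cassette slots lie antisense to the viral transcript. In the annotation the bGH poly(A) signal and a synthetic poly(A) fragment sit on the opposite strand to the LTRs. Each inserted cassette can therefore carry its own polyadenylation signal without prematurely terminating the full-length genomic RNA during virus production. Short lacI, lacZα and SV40 promoter hits in this region are small fragments, probably cloning remnants rather than functional parts. The annotation shows no mammalian selection marker or reporter. The vector is intended for stable integration of multi-cassette genetic circuits into mammalian cells by lentiviral transduction.
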