Addgene plasmid #169663: pTS1108_Tier3(Lenti_inverse)
Purpose: (Empty Backbone) Tier-3 vector for stable integration of up to three cassettes via lentiviral transduction in inverted direction with polyA (PCMV-5'LTR-Psi-gag-env-A3-pA::A2-pA::A1-pA-WPRE-3'LTR)
Depositing lab: Martin Fussenegger. Depositing organization: ETH Zurich (Swiss Federal Institute of Technology). Publication: A versatile plasmid architecture for mammalian synthetic biology (VAMSyB). Haellman V, Strittmatter T, Bertschi A, Stucheli P, Fussenegger M. Metab Eng. 2021 Jul;66:41-50. doi: 10.1016/j.ymben.2021.04.003. Epub 2021 Apr 18. PubMed 33857582.
Backbone
  Vector backbone: pVH1002 (pUC57-based)
  Backbone size (bp): 5684
  Vector type: Mammalian Expression
Growth in bacteria
  Bacterial resistance: Ampicillin, 100 μg/mL
  Growth temperature: 37°C
  Growth strain: DH5alpha
  Copy number: High Copy
Gene/Insert
  Gene/Insert name: None
Terms and licenses: Academic/Nonprofit Terms; Industry Terms: Not Available to Industry
How to cite: pTS1108_Tier3(Lenti_inverse) was a gift from Martin Fussenegger (Addgene plasmid # 169663 ; http://n2t.net/addgene:169663 ; RRID:Addgene_169663)
